Addgene plasmid #172853: pAAV_ACTB CRISPIE
Purpose: Actb sgRNA & DRS-2 sgRNA expression under U6. CRISPIE donor mEGFP phase (0-0), excised by DRS-1 or DRS-2 (with SpCas9). Also expresses mRuby3 under the CBA promotor. See Zhong et al, eLife 2021.
Depositing lab: Haining Zhong. Depositing organization: Oregon Health & Science University. Publication: High-fidelity, efficient, and reversible labeling of endogenous proteins using CRISPR-based designer exon insertion. Zhong H, Ceballos CC, Massengill CI, Muniak MA, Ma L, Qin M, Petrie SK, Mao T. Elife. 2021 Jun 8;10. pii: 64911. doi: 10.7554/eLife.64911. PubMed 34100715.
Backbone
  Vector backbone: pAAV
  Total vector size (bp): 7252
  Vector type: Mammalian Expression, AAV, CRISPR
Growth in bacteria
  Bacterial resistance: Ampicillin, 100 μg/mL
  Growth temperature: 30°C
  Growth strain: NEB Stable
  Copy number: High Copy
Gene/Insert 1
  Gene/Insert name: Actb intron 1 sgRNA
  Species: M. musculus (mouse)
Gene/Insert 2
  Gene/Insert name: DRS-2 sgRNA
  Species: Synthetic
Gene/Insert 3
  Gene/Insert name: CRISPIE designer exon (phase 0-0) encoding mEGFP
Gene/Insert 4
  Gene/Insert name: mRuby3
Terms and licenses: Academic/Nonprofit Terms; Industry Terms: Not Available to Industry
How to cite: pAAV_ACTB CRISPIE was a gift from Haining Zhong (Addgene plasmid # 172853 ; http://n2t.net/addgene:172853 ; RRID:Addgene_172853)
