[The description below was written by a language model from this plasmid's Addgene catalogue record and pLannotate feature annotations shown in this document.]
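Description:
pAAV_ACTB CRISPIE is a 7,252 bp AAV transfer plasmid for mammalian expression and CRISPR-based tagging of endogenous mouse β-actin by designer exon insertion (CRISPIE). It is built on a pAAV backbone in which AAV2 inverted terminal repeats flank the payload, allowing packaging into recombinant AAV. The left ITR is annotated only as short fragments, while the right one is detected in full. The plasmid is maintained in bacteria through a high-copy ColE1/pUC-type origin and ampicillin resistance (bla), and it also carries an f1 origin. A recombination-deficient strain is recorded for propagation, which is consistent with the repeat-containing ITRs.

Between the ITRs, two tandem human U6 promoter cassettes each drive an SpCas9-type guide RNA scaffold. One sgRNA targets intron 1 of mouse Actb, and the other targets the synthetic donor recognition sequence DRS-2. Downstream lies the CRISPIE donor, a designer exon in phase 0-0 that encodes mEGFP. According to the record, it can be excised from the vector with SpCas9 at DRS-1 or DRS-2 sites, although these sites and the flanking splice elements are not individually annotated in the feature table. Because the freed donor is inserted into the intron, the mEGFP module is intended to be spliced into the Actb transcript as an extra in-frame exon, labelling the endogenous protein.

A separate cassette expresses mRuby3 from a CMV enhancer/chicken β-actin (CBA) promoter with an intron, followed by truncated WPRE fragments and an SV40 polyadenylation signal. This red fluorescence marks transfected or transduced cells. No Cas9 coding sequence is annotated, so SpCas9 must be supplied separately.
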