Features (pLannotate 1.2.2; 29 found; start..end, strand, type, name):
     18..45      +  repeat_region  AAV2 ITR (fragment): inverted terminal repeat of adeno-associated virus serotype 2 inverted
     74..101     +  repeat_region  AAV2 ITR (fragment): inverted terminal repeat of adeno-associated virus serotype 2 inverted
    176..194     -  promoter       T7 promoter: promoter for bacteriophage T7 RNA polymerase
    201..441     +  promoter       U6 promoter: RNA polymerase III promoter for human U6 snRNA
    470..545     +  misc_RNA       gRNA scaffold: guide RNA scaffold for the Streptococcus pyogenes CRISPR/Cas9 system
    552..595     +  misc_RNA       gRNA scaffold (fragment): guide RNA scaffold for the Streptococcus pyogenes CRISPR/Cas9 system
    630..647     -  promoter       SP6 promoter (fragment): promoter for bacteriophage SP6 RNA polymerase
    655..895     +  promoter       U6 promoter: RNA polymerase III promoter for human U6 snRNA
    924..999     +  misc_RNA       gRNA scaffold: guide RNA scaffold for the Streptococcus pyogenes CRISPR/Cas9 system
   1006..1049    +  misc_RNA       gRNA scaffold (fragment): guide RNA scaffold for the Streptococcus pyogenes CRISPR/Cas9 system
   1088..1106    -  promoter       T3 promoter: promoter for bacteriophage T3 RNA polymerase
   1374..2090    +  CDS            mEGFP: mEGFP is a basic (constitutively fluorescent) green fluorescent protein published in 2002, derived from Aequorea victoria. It has moderate acid sensitivity.
   2412..2660    +  enhancer       CMV enhancer (fragment): human cytomegalovirus immediate early enhancer
   2662..2939    +  promoter       chicken β-actin promoter: No description available
   2940..3075    +  intron         hybrid intron (fragment): hybrid between chicken β-actin (CBA) and minute virus of mice (MMV) introns (Gray et al., 2011)
   3164..3294    +  intron         chimeric intron (fragment): chimera between introns from chicken β-actin and rabbit β-globin
   3366..4076    +  CDS            mRuby3: mRuby3 is a basic (constitutively fluorescent) red fluorescent protein published in 2016, derived from Entacmaea quadricolor. It has low acid sensitivity.
   4088..4245    +  misc_feature   WPRE (fragment): woodchuck hepatitis virus posttranscriptional regulatory element
   4251..4335    +  misc_feature   WPRE (fragment): woodchuck hepatitis virus posttranscriptional regulatory element
   4334..4377    -  polyA_signal   SV40 poly(A) signal (fragment): SV40 polyadenylation signal
   4381..4448    -  polyA_signal   SV40 poly(A) signal (fragment): SV40 polyadenylation signal
   4521..4661    +  repeat_region  AAV2 ITR: inverted terminal repeat of adeno-associated virus serotype 2 inverted
   4666..4717    -  misc_feature   bom (fragment): basis of mobility region from pBR322
   4736..5191    +  rep_origin     f1 ori (sequence partly withheld): f1 bacteriophage origin of replication; arrow indicates direction of (+) strand synthesis
   5192..5241    -  misc_feature   bom (fragment): basis of mobility region from pBR322
   5343..5378    -  CDS            rop (fragment): Rop protein, which maintains plasmids at low copy number; rop
   5473..5577    +  promoter       AmpR promoter: bla
   5578..6438    +  CDS            AmpR: β-lactamase; bla; confers resistance to ampicillin, carbenicillin, and related antibiotics
   6609..7197    +  rep_origin     ori: high-copy-number ColE1/pMB1/pBR322/pUC origin of replication
>Addgene plasmid #172853 | pAAV_ACTB CRISPIE | addgene full sequence | sequence record 341002 | Addgene NGS Result
ACATGTCCTGCAGGCAGCTGCGCGCTCGCTCGCTCACTGAGGCCGCCCGGGCGTCGGGCGACCTTTGGTC
GCCCGGCCTCAGTGAGCGAGCGAGCGCGCAGAGAGGGAGTGGCCAACTCCATCACTAGGGGTTCCTGCGG
CCGCAGATGCTGCCCATGCTCTAGGAAGATCGTACCCTATAGTGAGTCGTATTAGAATTCGAGGGCCTAT
TTCCCATGATTCCTTCATATTTGCATATACGATACAAGGCTGTTAGAGAGATAATTGGAATTAATTTGAC
TGTAAACACAAAGATATTAGTACAAAATACGTGACGTAGAAAGTAATAATTTCTTGGGTAGTTTGCAGTT
TTAAAATTATGTTTTAAAATGGACTATCATATGCTTACCGTAACTTGAAAGTATTTCGATTTCTTGGCTT
TATATATCTTGTGGAAAGGACGAAACACCGCCTACACTGCGCCGACGGGGTTTTAGAGCTAGAAATAGCA
AGTTAAAATAAGGCTAGTCCGTTATCAACTTGAAAAAGTGGCACCGAGTCGGTGCTTTTTTGTTTTAGAG
CTAGAAATAGCAAGTTAAAATAAGGCTAGTCCGTTTTTAGCGCGTGCGCCAATTCTGCAGACAAATGGCC
TATAGTGTCACCTAAATCGGTACCGAGGGCCTATTTCCCATGATTCCTTCATATTTGCATATACGATACA
AGGCTGTTAGAGAGATAATTGGAATTAATTTGACTGTAAACACAAAGATATTAGTACAAAATACGTGACG
TAGAAAGTAATAATTTCTTGGGTAGTTTGCAGTTTTAAAATTATGTTTTAAAATGGACTATCATATGCTT
ACCGTAACTTGAAAGTATTTCGATTTCTTGGCTTTATATATCTTGTGGAAAGGACGAAACACCGCGTATG
GCAAGCATAGCCGGTTTTAGAGCTAGAAATAGCAAGTTAAAATAAGGCTAGTCCGTTATCAACTTGAAAA
AGTGGCACCGAGTCGGTGCTTTTTTGTTTTAGAGCTAGAAATAGCAAGTTAAAATAAGGCTAGTCCGTTT
TTAGCGCGTGCGCCAATTCTGCAGACAAATGGCTCTCCCTTTAGTGAGGGTTAATTAGAACTAGTGCGTA
TGGCAAGCATAGCCGGGGCGGCCGCGCGTATGGCAAGCATAGCCGGGGTTCCGCGTATGGCAAGCATAGC
CGGGGAATTCGACGCTTCCGAGTACGGTACAGGAGCGCTGACGCTTCCGAGTACGGTACAGGCAAATTGC
TCCAGAAGGGTGAGAAGGCTAGAGATGTGGGAGAACTGGGTGGAAGGCAGAATCGACCACGTCTAAGGTT
GTGGGTTTACTGTGTCTTACAGTTGAAGGAAACCGGTGCCACCATGGTGAGCAAGGGCGAGGAGCTGTTC
ACCGGGGTGGTGCCCATCCTGGTCGAGCTGGACGGCGACGTAAACGGCCACAAGTTCAGCGTGTCCGGCG
AGGGCGAGGGCGATGCCACCTACGGCAAGCTGACCCTGAAGTTCATCTGCACCACCGGCAAGCTGCCCGT
GCCCTGGCCCACCCTCGTGACCACCCTGACCTACGGCGTGCAGTGCTTCAGCCGCTACCCCGACCACATG
AAGCAGCACGACTTCTTCAAGTCCGCCATGCCCGAAGGCTACGTCCAGGAGCGCACCATCTTCTTCAAGG
ACGACGGCAACTACAAGACCCGCGCCGAGGTGAAGTTCGAGGGCGACACCCTGGTGAACCGCATCGAGCT
GAAGGGCATCGACTTCAAGGAGGACGGCAACATCCTGGGGCACAAGCTGGAGTACAACTACAACAGCCAC
AACGTCTATATCATGGCCGACAAGCAGAAGAACGGCATCAAGGTGAACTTCAAGATCCGCCACAACATCG
AGGACGGCAGCGTGCAGCTCGCCGACCACTACCAGCAGAACACCCCCATCGGCGACGGCCCCGTGCTGCT
GCCCGACAACCACTACCTGAGCACCCAGTCCAAGCTGAGCAAAGACCCCAACGAGAAGCGCGATCACATG
GTCCTGCTGGAGTTCGTGACCGCCGCCGGGATCACTCTCGGCATGGACGAGCTGTACAAGTCCGGAGGTA
GTGCTGGTGGCACCGGACTCAGATCTGGCAGCGGTGGAGGCAGCGCAGGTCCTGCCGCAGTAAGGATTCT
TTCTTCCTGAATCTCTGGGGTGCATTAAGGGTATTGCCTTAGTAGAGGGGCATGCCCCAGGGGAGTGGAG
GTGGGGTGAGGGTGGAGGACCTGTACCGTACTCGGAAGCGTCGGATCCCCTGTACCGTACTCGGAAGCGT
CGGTACCCCCCGGCTATGCTTGCCATACGCTTCCCCCCGGCTATGCTTGCCATACGCGATATCCCCGGCT
ATGCTTGCCATACGCAAGCTTGAAGATCGTACCATTGACGTCAATAATGACGTATGTTCCCATAGTAACG
CCAATAGGGACTTTCCATTGACGTCAATGGGTGGAGTATTTACGGTAAACTGCCCACTTGGCAGTACATC
AAGTGTATCATATGCCAAGTACGCCCCCTATTGACGTCAATGACGGTAAATGGCCCGCCTGGCATTATGC
CCAGTACATGACCTTATGGGACTTTCCTACTTGGCAGTACATCTACGTATTAGTCATCGCTATTACCATG
GTCGAGGTGAGCCCCACGTTCTGCTTCACTCTCCCCATCTCCCCCCCCTCCCCACCCCCAATTTTGTATT
TATTTATTTTTTAATTATTTTGTGCAGCGATGGGGGCGGGGGGGGGGGGGGGGCGCGCGCCAGGCGGGGC
GGGGCGGGGCGRGGGGCGGGGCGGGGCGAGGCGGAGAGGTGCGGCGGCAGCCAATCAGAGCGGCGCGCTC
CGAAAGTTTCCTTTTATGGCGAGGCGGCGGCGGCGGCGGCCCTATAAAAAGCGAAGCGCGCGGCGGGCGG
GAGTCGCTGCGCGCTGCCTTCGCCCCGTGCCCCGCTCCGCCGCCGCCTCGCGCCGCCCGCCCCGGCTCTG
ACTGACCGCGTTACTCCCACAGGTGAGCGGGCGGGACGGCCCTTCTCCTCCGGGCTGTAATTAGCGCTTG
GTTTAATGACGGCTTGTTTCTTTTCTGTGGCTGCGTGAAAGCCTTGAGGGGCTCCGGGAGGGCCCTTTGT
GCGGGGGGAGCGGCTCGGGGCTGTCCGCGGGGGGACGGCTGCCTTCGGGGGGGACGGGGCAGGGCGGGGT
TCGGCTTCTGGCGTGTGACCGGCGGCTCTAGAGCCTCTGCTAACCATGTTCATGCCTTCTTCTTTTTCCT
ACAGCTCCTGGGCAACGTGCTGGTTATTGTGCTGTCTCATCATTTTGGCAAAGAATTGGATCCGTCGACG
CCACCATGGTGTCTAAGGGCGAAGAGCTGATCAAGGAAAATATGCGTATGAAGGTGGTCATGGAAGGTTC
GGTCAACGGCCACCAATTCAAATGCACAGGTGAAGGAGAAGGCAGACCGTACGAGGGAGTGCAAACCATG
AGGATCAAAGTCATCGAGGGAGGACCCCTGCCATTTGCCTTTGACATTCTTGCCACGTCGTTCATGTATG
GCAGCCGTACCTTTATCAAGTACCCGGCCGACATCCCTGATTTCTTTAAACAGTCCTTTCCTGAGGGTTT
TACTTGGGAAAGAGTTACGAGATACGAAGATGGTGGAGTCGTCACCGTCACGCAGGACACCAGCCTTGAG
GATGGCGAGCTCGTCTACAACGTCAAGGTCAGAGGGGTAAACTTTCCCTCCAATGGTCCCGTGATGCAGA
AGAAAACCAAGGGTTGGGAGCCTAATACAGAGATGATGTATCCAGCAGATGGTGGTCTGAGAGGATACAC
TGACATCGCACTGAAAGTTGATGGTGGTGGCCACCTGCACTGCAACTTCGTGACAACTTACAGGTCAAAA
AAGACCGTCGGGAACATCAAGATGCCCGGTGTCCATGCCGTTGATCACCGCCTGGAAAGGATCGAGGAGA
GTGACAATGAAACCTACGTAGTGCAAAGAGAAGTGGCAGTTGCCAAATACAGCAACCTTGGTGGTGGCAT
GGACGAGCTGTACAAGTAACTCGAGATAATCAACCTCTGGATTACAAAATTTGTGAAAGATTGACTGGTA
TTCTTAACTATGTTGCTCCTTTTACGCTATGTGGATACGCTGCTTTAATGCCTTTGTATCATGCTATTGC
TTCCCGTATGGCTTTCATTTTCTCCTCCTTGTATAAATCCTGGTTAGTTCTTGCCACGGCGGAACTCATC
GCCGCCTGCCTTGCCCGCTGCTGGACAGGGGCTCGGCTGTTGGGCACTGACAATTCCGTGGTGTTTATTT
GTGAAATTTGTGATGCTATTGCTTTATTTGTAACCATCTAGCTTTATTTGTGAAATTTGTGATGCTATTG
CTTTATTTGTAACCATTATAAGCTGCAATAAACAAGTTAACAACAACAATTGCATTCATTTTATGTTTCA
GGTTCAGGGGGAGATGTGGGAGGTTTTTTAAAGCGGCCGCAGGAACCCCTAGTGATGGAGTTGGCCACTC
CCTCTCTGCGCGCTCGCTCGCTCACTGAGGCCGGGCGACCAAAGGTCGCCCGACGCCCGGGCTTTGCCCG
GGCGGCCTCAGTGAGCGAGCGAGCGCGCAGCTGCCTGCAGGGGCGCCTGATGCGGTATTTTCTCCTTACG
CATCTGTGCGGTATTTCACACCGCATA
[95 nt withheld, positions 4718-4812]
T
[46 nt withheld, positions 4814-4859]
C
[141 nt withheld, positions 4861-5001]
CCTTTGACGTTGGAGTCCACGTTCTTT
[37 nt withheld, positions 5029-5065]
ACTCTATCTCGGGCTATTCTTTTGATTTATAAGGGATTTTGCCGATTTCGGTCTATTGGTTAAAAAATGA
GCTGATTTAACAAAAATTTAACGCGAATTTTAACAAAATATTAACGTTTACAATTTTATGGTGCACTCTC
AGTACAATCTGCTCTGATGCCGCATAGTTAAGCCAGCCCCGACACCCGCCAACACCCGCTGACGCGCCCT
GACGGGCTTGTCTGCTCCCGGCATCCGCTTACAGACAAGCTGTGACCGTCTCCGGGAGCTGCATGTGTCA
GAGGTTTTCACCGTCATCACCGAAACGCGCGAGACGAAAGGGCCTCGTGATACGCCTATTTTTATAGGTT
AATGTCATGATAATAATGGTTTCTTAGACGTCAGGTGGCACTTTTCGGGGAAATGTGCGCGGAACCCCTA
TTTGTTTATTTTTCTAAATACATTCAAATATGTATCCGCTCATGAGACAATAACCCTGATAAATGCTTCA
ATAATATTGAAAAAGGAAGAGTATGAGTATTCAACATTTCCGTGTCGCCCTTATTCCCTTTTTTGCGGCA
TTTTGCCTTCCTGTTTTTGCTCACCCAGAAACGCTGGTGAAAGTAAAAGATGCTGAAGATCAGTTGGGTG
CACGAGTGGGTTACATCGAACTGGATCTCAACAGCGGTAAGATCCTTGAGAGTTTTCGCCCCGAAGAACG
TTTTCCAATGATGAGCACTTTTAAAGTTCTGCTATGTGGCGCGGTATTATCCCGTATTGACGCCGGGCAA
GAGCAACTCGGTCGCCGCATACACTATTCTCAGAATGACTTGGTTGAGTACTCACCAGTCACAGAAAAGC
ATCTTACGGATGGCATGACAGTAAGAGAATTATGCAGTGCTGCCATAACCATGAGTGATAACACTGCGGC
CAACTTACTTCTGACAACGATCGGAGGACCGAAGGAGCTAACCGCTTTTTTGCACAACATGGGGGATCAT
GTAACTCGCCTTGATCGTTGGGAACCGGAGCTGAATGAAGCCATACCAAACGACGAGCGTGACACCACGA
TGCCTGTAGCAATGGCAACAACGTTGCGCAAACTATTAACTGGCGAACTACTTACTCTAGCTTCCCGGCA
ACAATTAATAGACTGGATGGAGGCGGATAAAGTTGCAGGACCACTTCTGCGCTCGGCCCTTCCGGCTGGC
TGGTTTATTGCTGATAAATCTGGAGCCGGTGAGCGTGGGTCTCGCGGTATCATTGCAGCACTGGGGCCAG
ATGGTAAGCCCTCCCGTATCGTAGTTATCTACACGACGGGGAGTCAGGCAACTATGGATGAACGAAATAG
ACAGATCGCTGAGATAGGTGCCTCACTGATTAAGCATTGGTAACTGTCAGACCAAGTTTACTCATATATA
CTTTAGATTGATTTAAAACTTCATTTTTAATTTAAAAGGATCTAGGTGAAGATCCTTTTTGATAATCTCA
TGACCAAAATCCCTTAACGTGAGTTTTCGTTCCACTGAGCGTCAGACCCCGTAGAAAAGATCAAAGGATC
TTCTTGAGATCCTTTTTTTCTGCGCGTAATCTGCTGCTTGCAAACAAAAAAACCACCGCTACCAGCGGTG
GTTTGTTTGCCGGATCAAGAGCTACCAACTCTTTTTCCGAAGGTAACTGGCTTCAGCAGAGCGCAGATAC
CAAATACTGTTCTTCTAGTGTAGCCGTAGTTAGGCCACCACTTCAAGAACTCTGTAGCACCGCCTACATA
CCTCGCTCTGCTAATCCTGTTACCAGTGGCTGCTGCCAGTGGCGATAAGTCGTGTCTTACCGGGTTGGAC
TCAAGACGATAGTTACCGGATAAGGCGCAGCGGTCGGGCTGAACGGGGGGTTCGTGCACACAGCCCAGCT
TGGAGCGAACGACCTACACCGAACTGAGATACCTACAGCGTGAGCTATGAGAAAGCGCCACGCTTCCCGA
AGGGAGAAAGGCGGACAGGTATCCGGTAAGCGGCAGGGTCGGAACAGGAGAGCGCACGAGGGAGCTTCCA
GGGGGAAACGCCTGGTATCTTTATAGTCCTGTCGGGTTTCGCCACCTCTGACTTGAGCGTCGATTTTTGT
GATGCTCGTCAGGGGGGCGGAGCCTATGGAAAAACGCCAGCAACGCGGCCTTTTTACGGTTCCTGGCCTT
TTGCTGGCCTTTTGCTC
